Addgene plasmid #181848: pcDNA3-RIα-ICUE4
Purpose: ICUE4 cAMP sensor tethered to the PKA RIα subunit.
Depositing lab: Jin Zhang. Publication: Phase Separation of a PKA Regulatory Subunit Controls cAMP Compartmentation and Oncogenic Signaling. Zhang JZ, Lu TW, Stolerman LM, Tenner B, Yang JR, Zhang JF, Falcke M, Rangamani P, Taylor SS, Mehta S, Zhang J. Cell. 2020 Sep 17;182(6):1531-1544.e15. doi: 10.1016/j.cell.2020.07.043. Epub 2020 Aug 25. PubMed 32846158.
Backbone
  Vector backbone: pcDNA3
  Backbone manufacturer: Invitrogen
  Backbone size w/o insert (bp): 5403
  Total vector size (bp): 10233
  Vector type: Mammalian Expression
  Selectable markers: Neomycin (select with G418)
Growth in bacteria
  Bacterial resistance: Ampicillin, 100 μg/mL
  Growth temperature: 37°C
  Growth strain: DH5alpha
  Copy number: High Copy
Gene/Insert
  Gene/Insert name: RIα-ICUE4 (alt name: RIα-ECFP-Epac1(149-881; Q270E)-cpVenus(L194))
  Species: H. sapiens (human)
  Insert size (bp): 4830
  Mutation: Glutamine 122 in Epac1 domain mutated to glutamate (corresponds to Q270E in full-length Epac).
  Entrez Gene: RAPGEF3 (a.k.a. CAMP-GEFI, EPAC, EPAC1, HSU79275, bcm910); PRKAR1A (a.k.a. ACRDYS1, ADOHR, CAR, CNC, CNC1, PKR1, PPNAD1, PRKAR1, Prkar1alpha, TSE1)
  Promoter: CMV
  Tag / fusion protein: ECFP (N terminal on insert); cpVenus(L194) (C terminal on insert); PKA RIα (N terminal on insert)
  Cloning method: Gibson Cloning
  Sequencing primers: 5′ CMV forward; 3′ BGH reverse
Terms and licenses: Academic/Nonprofit Terms; Industry Terms: Not Available to Industry
How to cite: pcDNA3-RIα-ICUE4 was a gift from Jin Zhang (Addgene plasmid # 181848 ; http://n2t.net/addgene:181848 ; RRID:Addgene_181848)
