[The description below was written by a language model from this plasmid's Addgene catalogue record and pLannotate feature annotations shown in this document.]
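Description:
pcDNA3-RIα-ICUE4 is a mammalian expression plasmid of about 10.2 kb, built on the pcDNA3 backbone. It encodes a genetically encoded FRET sensor for cAMP fused to the type Iα regulatory subunit of protein kinase A. In bacteria it is maintained at high copy through a ColE1/pUC-type origin and selected with ampicillin via β-lactamase. An f1 origin is also present. For mammalian cells, an SV40 early promoter drives a neomycin phosphotransferase gene followed by an SV40 polyadenylation signal, which allows G418 selection of stable transfectants.

The roughly 4.8 kb insert is a single open reading frame transcribed from the CMV immediate-early enhancer/promoter and terminated by the bovine growth hormone poly(A) signal. T7 and SP6 phage promoters flank the cloning region. From the N terminus, the frame encodes human PRKAR1A (RIα), a cyan fluorescent protein donor, a human Epac1 (RAPGEF3) fragment spanning residues 149–881 with a Q270E substitution, and a circularly permuted Venus acceptor. The catalogue entry calls the donor ECFP and the acceptor cpVenus(L194). The automated annotation instead matched them to monomeric ECFP and, as a partial match, to cp173Venus, so the exact variants are best taken from the depositor's description.

In ICUE-type sensors, cAMP binding to the Epac1 segment causes a conformational change that alters energy transfer between the cyan and yellow fluorophores, giving a ratiometric readout. Tethering the sensor to RIα places it wherever this subunit localises. According to the associated publication, this supported studies of RIα phase separation and its role in cAMP compartmentation, by reporting local cAMP levels in living cells.
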