Features (pLannotate 1.2.2; 24 found; start..end, strand, type, name):
     28..80      -  misc_feature   bom (fragment): basis of mobility region from pBR322
    235..614     +  enhancer       CMV enhancer: human cytomegalovirus immediate early enhancer
    615..818     +  promoter       CMV promoter: human cytomegalovirus (CMV) immediate early promoter
    814..847     +  LTR            5' LTR (truncated) (fragment): truncated 5' long terminal repeat (LTR) from HIV-1
    863..881     +  promoter       T7 promoter: promoter for bacteriophage T7 RNA polymerase
    895..2037    +  CDS            PRKAR1A: KAP0_HUMAN - Also known as PKR1, PRKAR1, TSE1. Experimental evidence at protein level: Swiss-Prot protein existence level 1. Regulatory subunit of the cAMP-dependent protein kinases involved in cAMP signaling in cells. From Homo sapiens (Human).
   2056..2772    +  CDS            mECFP: enhanced CFP with monomerizing A206K mutation (Zacharias et al., 2002) mammalian codon-optimized
   2782..4980    +  CDS            RAPGEF3 (fragment): RPGF3_HUMAN - Also known as CGEF1, EPAC, EPAC1. Experimental evidence at protein level: Swiss-Prot protein existence level 1. Guanine nucleotide exchange factor (GEF) for RAP1A and RAP2A small GTPases that is activated by binding cAMP. Through simultaneous binding of PDE3B to RAPGEF3 and PIK3R6 is assembled in a signaling complex in which it activates the PI3K gamma complex and which is involved in angiogenesis. Plays a role in the modulation of the cAMP- induced dynamic control of endothelial barrier function through a pathway that is independent on Rho-mediated signaling. Required for the ac
   4988..5655    +  CDS            cp173Venus (fragment): circularly permuted form of the Venus yellow fluorescent protein (Nagai et al., 2004) efficient FRET acceptor for CFP
   5785..5803    -  promoter       SP6 promoter: promoter for bacteriophage SP6 RNA polymerase
   5829..6053    +  polyA_signal   bGH poly(A) signal: bovine growth hormone polyadenylation signal
   6057..6078    +  promoter       SV40 promoter (fragment): SV40 enhancer and early promoter
   6099..6527    +  rep_origin     f1 ori (sequence partly withheld): f1 bacteriophage origin of replication; arrow indicates direction of (+) strand synthesis
   6541..6870    +  promoter       SV40 promoter: SV40 enhancer and early promoter
   6937..7728    +  CDS            neo: KKA2_KLEPN - Also known as kan, nptII. Experimental evidence at protein level: Swiss-Prot protein existence level 1. Resistance to kanamycin, neomycin, paromomycin, ribostamycin, butirosin and gentamicin B. From Klebsiella pneumoniae.
   7752..7910    +  CDS            ble (fragment): BLE_KLEPN - Experimental evidence at protein level: Swiss-Prot protein existence level 1. Binding protein with a strong affinity to the bleomycin family of antibiotics. Binds to CL990; an antimitotic-antibiotic compound. From Klebsiella pneumoniae.
   7905..8026    +  polyA_signal   SV40 poly(A) signal: SV40 polyadenylation signal
   8099..8115    -  protein_bind   lac operator: The lac repressor binds to the lac operator to inhibit transcription in E. coli. This inhibition can be relieved by adding lactose or isopropyl-β-D-thiogalactopyranoside (IPTG). lac repressor encoded by lacI
   8123..8153    -  promoter       lac promoter: promoter for the E. coli lac operon
   8168..8189    -  protein_bind   CAP binding site: CAP binding activates transcription in the presence of cAMP. E. coli catabolite activator protein
   8202..8294    -  CDS            lacI (fragment): lac repressor; lacI; The lac repressor binds to the lac operator to inhibit transcription in E. coli. This inhibition can be relieved by adding lactose or isopropyl-β-D-thiogalactopyranoside (IPTG).
   8477..9065    -  rep_origin     ori: high-copy-number ColE1/pMB1/pBR322/pUC origin of replication
   9236..10096   -  CDS            AmpR: β-lactamase; bla; confers resistance to ampicillin, carbenicillin, and related antibiotics
  10097..10201   -  promoter       AmpR promoter: bla
>Addgene plasmid #181848 | pcDNA3-RIα-ICUE4 | addgene full sequence | sequence record 364152 | Addgene NGS Result
GACGGATCGGGAGATCTCCCGATCCCCTATGGTGCACTCTCAGTACAATCTGCTCTGATGCCGCATAGTT
AAGCCAGTATCTGCTCCCTGCTTGTGTGTTGGAGGTCGCTGAGTAGTGCGCGAGCAAAATTTAAGCTACA
ACAAGGCAAGGCTTGACCGACAATTGCATGAAGAATCTGCTTAGGGTTAGGCGTTTTGCGCTGCTTCGCG
ATGTACGGGCCAGATATACGCGTTGACATTGATTATTGACTAGTTATTAATAGTAATCAATTACGGGGTC
ATTAGTTCATAGCCCATATATGGAGTTCCGCGTTACATAACTTACGGTAAATGGCCCGCCTGGCTGACCG
CCCAACGACCCCCGCCCATTGACGTCAATAATGACGTATGTTCCCATAGTAACGCCAATAGGGACTTTCC
ATTGACGTCAATGGGTGGAGTATTTACGGTAAACTGCCCACTTGGCAGTACATCAAGTGTATCATATGCC
AAGTACGCCCCCTATTGACGTCAATGACGGTAAATGGCCCGCCTGGCATTATGCCCAGTACATGACCTTA
TGGGACTTTCCTACTTGGCAGTACATCTACGTATTAGTCATCGCTATTACCATGGTGATGCGGTTTTGGC
AGTACATCAATGGGCGTGGATAGCGGTTTGACTCACGGGGATTTCCAAGTCTCCACCCCATTGACGTCAA
TGGGAGTTTGTTTTGGCACCAAAATCAACGGGACTTTCCAAAATGTCGTAACAACTCCGCCCCATTGACG
CAAATGGGCGGTAGGCGTGTACGGTGGGAGGTCTATATAAGCAGAGCTCTCTGGCTAACTAGAGAACCCA
CTGCTTACTGGCTTATCGAAATTAATACGACTCACTATAGGGAGACCCGCCACCATGGAGTCTGGCAGTA
CCGCCGCCAGTGAGGAGGCACGCAGCCTTCGAGAATGTGAGCTCTACGTCCAGAAGCATAACATTCAAGC
ACTGCTCAAAGATTCTATTGTGCAGTTGTGCACTGCTCGACCTGAGAGACCCATGGCATTCCTCAGGGAA
TACTTTGAGAGGTTGGAGAAGGAGGAGGCAAAACAGATTCAGAATCTGCAGAAAGCAGGCACTCGTACAG
ACTCAAGGGAGGATGAGATTTCTCCTCCTCCACCCAACCCAGTGGTTAAAGGTAGGAGGCGACGAGGTGC
TATCAGCGCTGAGGTCTACACGGAGGAAGATGCGGCATCCTATGTTAGAAAGGTTATACCAAAAGATTAC
AAGACAATGGCCGCTTTAGCCAAAGCCATTGAAAAGAATGTGCTGTTTTCACATCTTGATGATAATGAGA
GAAGTGATATTTTTGATGCCATGTTTTCGGTCTCCTTTATCGCAGGAGAGACTGTGATTCAGCAAGGTGA
TGAAGGGGATAACTTCTATGTGATTGATCAAGGAGAGACGGATGTCTATGTTAACAATGAATGGGCAACC
AGTGTTGGGGAAGGAGGGAGCTTTGGAGAACTTGCTTTGATTTATGGAACACCGAGAGCAGCCACTGTCA
AAGCAAAGACAAATGTGAAATTGTGGGGCATCGACCGAGACAGCTATAGAAGAATCCTCATGGGAAGCAC
ACTGAGAAAGCGGAAGATGTATGAGGAATTCCTTAGTAAAGTCTCTATTTTAGAGTCTCTGGACAAGTGG
GAACGTCTTACGGTAGCTGATGCATTGGAACCAGTGCAGTTTGAAGATGGGCAGAAGATTGTGGTGCAGG
GAGAACCAGGGGATGAGTTCTTCATTATTTTAGAGGGGTCAGCTGCTGTGCTACAACGTCGGTCAGAAAA
TGAAGAGTTTGTTGAAGTGGGAAGATTGGGGCCTTCTGATTATTTTGGTGAAATTGCACTACTGATGAAT
CGTCCTCGTGCTGCCACAGTTGTTGCTCGTGGCCCCTTGAAGTGCGTTAAGCTGGACCGACCTAGATTTG
AACGTGTTCTTGGCCCATGCTCAGACATCCTCAAACGAAACATCCAGCAGTACAACAGTTTTGTGTCACT
GTCTGTCGGCGGTACTGGTGGTTCCATGGTGAGCAAGGGCGAGGAGCTGTTCACCGGGGTGGTGCCCATC
CTGGTCGAGCTGGACGGCGACGTAAACGGCCACAGGTTCAGCGTGTCCGGCGAGGGCGAGGGCGATGCCA
CCTACGGCAAGCTGACCCTGAAGTTCATCTGCACCACCGGCAAGCTGCCCGTGCCCTGGCCCACCCTCGT
GACCACCCTGACCTGGGGCGTGCAGTGCTTCAGCCGCTACCCCGACCACATGAAGCAGCACGACTTCTTC
AAGTCCGCCATGCCCGAAGGCTACGTCCAGGAGCGTACCATCTTCTTCAAGGACGACGGCAACTACAAGA
CCCGCGCCGAGGTGAAGTTCGAGGGCGACACCCTGGTGAACCGCATCGAGCTGAAGGGCATCGACTTCAA
GGAGGACGGCAACATCCTGGGGCACAAGCTGGAGTACAACTACATCAGCCACAACGTCTATATCACCGCC
GACAAGCAGAAGAACGGCATCAAGGCCCACTTCAAGATCCGCCACAACATCGAGGACGGCAGCGTGCAGC
TCGCCGACCACTACCAGCAGAACACCCCCATCGGCGACGGCCCCGTGCTGCTGCCCGACAACCACTACCT
GAGCACCCAGTCCAAGCTGAGCAAAGACCCCAACGAGAAGCGCGATCACATGGTCCTGCTGGAGTTCGTG
ACCGCCGCCGGGATCACTCACGGCATGGACGAGCTGTACAAGGCTGGTACCCCCGTGGGAACTCATGAGA
TGGAGGAGGAGTTGGCCGAAGCTGTGGCCCTGCTCTCCCAGCGGGGGCCTGACGCCCTGCTCACTGTGGC
ACTTCGAAAGCCCCCAGGTCAGCGCACGGATGAAGAGCTGGACCTCATCTTTGAGGAGCTGCTGCACATC
AAGGCTGTGGCCCACCTCTCCAACTCGGTGAAGCGAGAATTAGCGGCTGTTCTGCTCTTTGAACCACACA
GCAAGGCAGGGACCGTGTTGTTCAGCCAGGGGGACAAGGGCACTTCGTGGTACATTATCTGGAAGGGATC
TGTCAACGTGGTGACCCATGGCAAGGGGCTGGTGACCACCCTGCATGAGGGAGATGATTTTGGAGAACTG
GCTCTGGTGAATGATGCACCCCGGGCAGCCACCATCATCCTGCGAGAAGACAACTGTCATTTCCTGCGTG
TGGACAAGCAGGACTTCAACCGTATCATCAAGGATGTGGAGGCAAAGACCATGCGGCTGGAAGAACATGG
CAAAGTGGTGCTGGTGCTGGAGAGAGCCTCTCAGGGCGCCGGCCCTTCCCGACCCCCAACCCCAGGCAGG
AACCGGTATACAGTGATGTCTGGCACCCCAGAGAAGATCCTAGAGCTTCTGTTGGAGGCCATGGGACCAG
ATTCCAGTGCTCATGACCAAACAGAGACATTCCTCAGCGACTTCCTCCTGACCCACAGGGTCTTCATGCC
CAGCGCCCAACTCTGCGCTGCCCTTCTGCACCACTTCCATGTGGAGCCTGCGGGTGGCAGCGAGCAGGAG
CGCAGCACCTACGTCTGCAACAAGAGGCAGCAGATCTTGCGGCTGGTCAGCCAGTGGGTGGCCCTGTATG
GCTCCATGCTCCACACTGACCCTGTGGCCACCAGCTTCCTCCAGAAACTCTCAGACCTGGTGGGCAGGGA
CACCCGACTCAGCAACCTGCTGAGGGAGCAGTGGCCAGAGAGGCGGCGATGCCACAGGTTGGAGAATGGC
TGTGGGAATGCATCTCCTCAGATGAAGGCCCGGAACTTGCCTGTTTGGCTCCCCAACCAGGACGAGCCCC
TTCCTGGCAGCAGCTGTGCCATCCAAGTTGGGGATAAAGTCCCCTATGACATCTGCCGGCCAGACCACTC
AGTGTTGACCCTGCAGCTGCCTGTGACAGCCTCCGTGAGAGAGGTGATGGCAGCGTTGGCCCAGGAGGAT
GGCTGGACCAAGGGGCAGGTGCTGGTGAAGGTCAATTCTGCAGGTGATGCCATTGGCCTGCAGCCAGATG
CCCGTGGTGTGGCCACATCTCTGGGGCTCAATGAGCGTCTCTTTGTTGTCAACCCACAGGAAGCGCATGA
GCTGATCCCACACCCTGACCAGCTGGGGCCCACTGTGGGCTCTGCTGAGGGGCTGGACCTGGTGAGTGCC
AAGGACCTGGCAGGCCAGCTGACGGACCACGACTGGAGCCTCTTCAACAGTATCCACCAGGTGGAGCTGA
TCCACTATGTGCTGGGCCCCCAGCATCTGCGGGATGTCACCACCGCCAACCTGGAGCGCTTCATGCGCCG
CTTCAATGAGCTGCAGTACTGGGTGGCCACCGAGCTGTGTCTCTGCCCCGTGCCCGGCCCCCGGGCCCAG
CTGCTCAGGAAGTTCATTAAGCTGGCGGCCCACCTCAAGGAGCAGAAGAATCTCAATTCCTTCTTTGCCG
TCATGTTTGGCCTCAGCAACTCGGCCATCAGCCACCTAGCCCACACCTGGGAGCGGCTGCCCCACAAAGT
CCGGAAGCTGTACTCCGCCCTCGAGAGGCTGCTGGACCCCTCATGGAACCACCGGGTATACCGACTGGCC
CTCGCCAAGCTCTCCCCTCCTGTCATCCCCTTCATGCCCCTTCTTCTCAAAGACATGACCTTCATTCATG
AGGGAAACCACACACTAGTGGAGAATCTCATCAACTTTGAGAAGATGAGAATGATGGCCAGAGTCGCGCG
GATGCTGCACCACTGCCGAAGCCACAACCCTGTGCCTCTCTCACCACTCAGAAGCCGAGTTTCCCACCTC
CACGAGGACAGCCAGGTGGCGAGGATTTCCACATGCTCGGAGCAGTCCCTGAGCACCCGGAGTCCAGCCA
GCACCTGGGCTTATGTCCAGCAGCTGAAGGTCATTGACAACCAGCGGGAACTCTCCCGCCTCTCCCGAGA
GCTGGAGCCAGAGCTCATGCCCGACAACCACTACCTGAGCTACCAGTCCAAGCTGAGCAAAGACCCCAAC
GAGAAGCGCGATCACATGGTCCTGCTGGAGTTCGTGACCGCCGCCGGGATCACTCTCGGCATGGACGAGC
TGTACAAGGGAGGTACCGGTGGATCTATGGTGAGCAAGGGCGAGGAGCTGTTCACCGGGGTGGTGCCCAT
CCTGGTCGAGCTGGACGGCGACGTAAACGGCCACAAGTTCAGCGTGTCCGGCGAGGGCGAGGGCGATGCC
ACCTACGGCAAGCTGACCCTGAAGCTGATCTGCACCACCGGCAAGCTGCCCGTGCCCTGGCCCACCCTCG
TGACCACCCTGGGCTACGGCCTTCAGTGCTTCGCCCGCTACCCCGACCACATGAAGCAGCACGACTTCTT
CAAGTCCGCCATGCCCGAAGGCTACGTCCAGGAGCGCACCATCTTCTTCAAGGACGACGGCAACTACAAG
ACCCGCGCCGAGGTGAAGTTCGAGGGCGACACCCTGGTGAACCGCATCGAGCTGAAGGGCATCGACTTCA
AGGAGGACGGCAACATCCTGGGGCACAAGCTGGAGTACAACTACAACAGCCACAACGTCTATATCACCGC
CGACAAGCAGAAGAACGGCATCAAGGCCAACTTCAAGATCCGCCACAACATCGAGGACGGCGGCGTGCAG
CTCGCCGACCACTACCAGCAGAACACCCCCATCGGCGACGGCCCCGTGCTGTAAGAATTCTGCAGATATC
CATCACACTGGCGGCCGCTCGAGCATGCATCTAGAGGGCCCTATTCTATAGTGTCACCTAAATGCTAGAG
CTCGCTGATCAGCCTCGACTGTGCCTTCTAGTTGCCAGCCATCTGTTGTTTGCCCCTCCCCCGTGCCTTC
CTTGACCCTGGAAGGTGCCACTCCCACTGTCCTTTCCTAATAAAATGAGGAAATTGCATCGCATTGTCTG
AGTAGGTGTCATTCTATTCTGGGGGGTGGGGTGGGGCAGGACAGCAAGGGGGAGGATTGGGAAGACAATA
GCAGGCATGCTGGGGATGCGGTGGGCTCTATGGCTTCTGAGGCGGAAAGAACCAGCTGGGGCTCTAGGGG
GTATCCCC
[124 nt withheld, positions 6099-6222]
C
[91 nt withheld, positions 6224-6314]
A
[49 nt withheld, positions 6316-6364]
CCTTTGACGTTGGAGTCCACGTTCTTT
[37 nt withheld, positions 6392-6428]
ACCCTATCTCGGTCTATTCTTTTGATTTATAAGGGATTTTGCCGATTTCGGCCTATTGGTTAAAAAATGA
GCTGATTTAACAAAAATTTAACGCGAATTAATTCTGTGGAATGTGTGTCAGTTAGGGTGTGGAAAGTCCC
CAGGCTCCCCAGCAGGCAGAAGTATGCAAAGCATGCATCTCAATTAGTCAGCAACCAGGTGTGGAAAGTC
CCCAGGCTCCCCAGCAGGCAGAAGTATGCAAAGCATGCATCTCAATTAGTCAGCAACCATAGTCCCGCCC
CTAACTCCGCCCATCCCGCCCCTAACTCCGCCCAGTTCCGCCCATTCTCCGCCCCATGGCTGACTAATTT
TTTTTATTTATGCAGAGGCCGAGGCCGCCTCTGCCTCTGAGCTATTCCAGAAGTAGTGAGGAGGCTTTTT
TGGAGGCCTAGGCTTTTGCAAAAAGCTCCCGGGAGCTTGTATATCCATTTTCGGATCTGATCAAGAGACA
GGATGAGGATCGTTTCGCATGATTGAACAAGATGGATTGCACGCAGGTTCTCCGGCCGCTTGGGTGGAGA
GGCTATTCGGCTATGACTGGGCACAACAGACAATCGGCTGCTCTGATGCCGCCGTGTTCCGGCTGTCAGC
GCAGGGGCGCCCGGTTCTTTTTGTCAAGACCGACCTGTCCGGTGCCCTGAATGAACTGCAGGACGAGGCA
GCGCGGCTATCGTGGCTGGCCACGACGGGCGTTCCTTGCGCAGCTGTGCTCGACGTTGTCACTGAAGCGG
GAAGGGACTGGCTGCTATTGGGCGAAGTGCCGGGGCAGGATCTCCTGTCATCTCACCTTGCTCCTGCCGA
GAAAGTATCCATCATGGCTGATGCAATGCGGCGGCTGCATACGCTTGATCCGGCTACCTGCCCATTCGAC
CACCAAGCGAAACATCGCATCGAGCGAGCACGTACTCGGATGGAAGCCGGTCTTGTCGATCAGGATGATC
TGGACGAAGAGCATCAGGGGCTCGCGCCAGCCGAACTGTTCGCCAGGCTCAAGGCGCGCATGCCCGACGG
CGAGGATCTCGTCGTGACCCATGGCGATGCCTGCTTGCCGAATATCATGGTGGAAAATGGCCGCTTTTCT
GGATTCATCGACTGTGGCCGGCTGGGTGTGGCGGACCGCTATCAGGACATAGCGTTGGCTACCCGTGATA
TTGCTGAAGAGCTTGGCGGCGAATGGGCTGACCGCTTCCTCGTGCTTTACGGTATCGCCGCTCCCGATTC
GCAGCGCATCGCCTTCTATCGCCTTCTTGACGAGTTCTTCTGAGCGGGACTCTGGGGTTCGAAATGACCG
ACCAAGCGACGCCCAACCTGCCATCACGAGATTTCGATTCCACCGCCGCCTTCTATGAAAGGTTGGGCTT
CGGAATCGTTTTCCGGGACGCCGGCTGGATGATCCTCCAGCGCGGGGATCTCATGCTGGAGTTCTTCGCC
CACCCCAACTTGTTTATTGCAGCTTATAATGGTTACAAATAAAGCAATAGCATCACAAATTTCACAAATA
AAGCATTTTTTTCACTGCATTCTAGTTGTGGTTTGTCCAAACTCATCAATGTATCTTATCATGTCTGTAT
ACCGTCGACCTCTAGCTAGAGCTTGGCGTAATCATGGTCATAGCTGTTTCCTGTGTGAAATTGTTATCCG
CTCACAATTCCACACAACATACGAGCCGGAAGCATAAAGTGTAAAGCCTGGGGTGCCTAATGAGTGAGCT
AACTCACATTAATTGCGTTGCGCTCACTGCCCGCTTTCCAGTCGGGAAACCTGTCGTGCCAGCTGCATTA
ATGAATCGGCCAACGCGCGGGGAGAGGCGGTTTGCGTATTGGGCGCTCTTCCGCTTCCTCGCTCACTGAC
TCGCTGCGCTCGGTCGTTCGGCTGCGGCGAGCGGTATCAGCTCACTCAAAGGCGGTAATACGGTTATCCA
CAGAATCAGGGGATAACGCAGGAAAGAACATGTGAGCAAAAGGCCAGCAAAAGGCCAGGAACCGTAAAAA
GGCCGCGTTGCTGGCGTTTTTCCATAGGCTCCGCCCCCCTGACGAGCATCACAAAAATCGACGCTCAAGT
CAGAGGTGGCGAAACCCGACAGGACTATAAAGATACCAGGCGTTTCCCCCTGGAAGCTCCCTCGTGCGCT
CTCCTGTTCCGACCCTGCCGCTTACCGGATACCTGTCCGCCTTTCTCCCTTCGGGAAGCGTGGCGCTTTC
TCATAGCTCACGCTGTAGGTATCTCAGTTCGGTGTAGGTCGTTCGCTCCAAGCTGGGCTGTGTGCACGAA
CCCCCCGTTCAGCCCGACCGCTGCGCCTTATCCGGTAACTATCGTCTTGAGTCCAACCCGGTAAGACACG
ACTTATCGCCACTGGCAGCAGCCACTGGTAACAGGATTAGCAGAGCGAGGTATGTAGGCGGTGCTACAGA
GTTCTTGAAGTGGTGGCCTAACTACGGCTACACTAGAAGAACAGTATTTGGTATCTGCGCTCTGCTGAAG
CCAGTTACCTTCGGAAAAAGAGTTGGTAGCTCTTGATCCGGCAAACAAACCACCGCTGGTAGCGGTGGTT
TTTTTGTTTGCAAGCAGCAGATTACGCGCAGAAAAAAAGGATCTCAAGAAGATCCTTTGATCTTTTCTAC
GGGGTCTGACGCTCAGTGGAACGAAAACTCACGTTAAGGGATTTTGGTCATGAGATTATCAAAAAGGATC
TTCACCTAGATCCTTTTAAATTAAAAATGAAGTTTTAAATCAATCTAAAGTATATATGAGTAAACTTGGT
CTGACAGTTACCAATGCTTAATCAGTGAGGCACCTATCTCAGCGATCTGTCTATTTCGTTCATCCATAGT
TGCCTGACTCCCCGTCGTGTAGATAACTACGATACGGGAGGGCTTACCATCTGGCCCCAGTGCTGCAATG
ATACCGCGAGACCCACGCTCACCGGCTCCAGATTTATCAGCAATAAACCAGCCAGCCGGAAGGGCCGAGC
GCAGAAGTGGTCCTGCAACTTTATCCGCCTCCATCCAGTCTATTAATTGTTGCCGGGAAGCTAGAGTAAG
TAGTTCGCCAGTTAATAGTTTGCGCAACGTTGTTGCCATTGCTACAGGCATCGTGGTGTCACGCTCGTCG
TTTGGTATGGCTTCATTCAGCTCCGGTTCCCAACGATCAAGGCGAGTTACATGATCCCCCATGTTGTGCA
AAAAAGCGGTTAGCTCCTTCGGTCCTCCGATCGTTGTCAGAAGTAAGTTGGCCGCAGTGTTATCACTCAT
GGTTATGGCAGCACTGCATAATTCTCTTACTGTCATGCCATCCGTAAGATGCTTTTCTGTGACTGGTGAG
TACTCAACCAAGTCATTCTGAGAATAGTGTATGCGGCGACCGAGTTGCTCTTGCCCGGCGTCAATACGGG
ATAATACCGCGCCACATAGCAGAACTTTAAAAGTGCTCATCATTGGAAAACGTTCTTCGGGGCGAAAACT
CTCAAGGATCTTACCGCTGTTGAGATCCAGTTCGATGTAACCCACTCGTGCACCCAACTGATCTTCAGCA
TCTTTTACTTTCACCAGCGTTTCTGGGTGAGCAAAAACAGGAAGGCAAAATGCCGCAAAAAAGGGAATAA
GGGCGACACGGAAATGTTGAATACTCATACTCTTCCTTTTTCAATATTATTGAAGCATTTATCAGGGTTA
TTGTCTCATGAGCGGATACATATTTGAATGTATTTAGAAAAATAAACAAATAGGGGTTCCGCGCACATTT
CCCCGAAAAGTGCCACCTGACGTC
